>Addgene plasmid #90809 | NUMA1 H12.2 gRNA | addgene full sequence | sequence record 183240 | Addgene NGS Result
CGCTCGCCGCAGCCGAACGACCGAGCGCAGCGAGTCAGTGAGCGAGGAAGCGGAAGAGCGCCCAATACGC
AAACCGCCTCTCCCCGCGCGTTGGCCGATTCATTAATGCAGCTGGCACGACAGGTTTCCCGACTGGAAAG
CGGGCAGTGAGCGCAACGCAATTAATGTGAGTTAGCTCACTCATTAGGCACCCCAGGCTTTACACTTTAT
GCTTCCGGCTCGTATGTTGTGTGGAATTGTGAGCGGATAACAATTTCACACAGGAAACAGCTATGACCAT
GATTACGCCAAGCGCGCAATTAACCCTCACTAAAGGGAACAAAAGCTGGAGCTGCAAGCTTAATGTAGTC
TTATGCAATACTCTTGTAGTCTTGCAACATGGTAACGATGAGTTAGCAACATGCCTTACAAGGAGAGAAA
AAGCACCGTGCATGCCGATTGGTGGAAGTAAGGTGGTACGATCGTGCCTTATTAGGAAGGCAACAGACGG
GTCTGACATGGATTGGACGAACCACTGAATTGCCGCATTGCAGAGATATTGTATTTAAGTGCCTAGCTCG
ATACATAAACGGGTCTCTCTGGTTAGACCAGATCTGAGCCTGGGAGCTCTCTGGCTAACTAGGGAACCCA
CTGCTTAAGCCTCAATAAAGCTTGCCTTGAGTGCTTCAAGTAGTGTGTGCCCGTCTGTTGTGTGACTCTG
GTAACTAGAGATCCCTCAGACCCTTTTAGTCAGTGTGGAAAATCTCTAGCAGTGGCGCCCGAACAGGGAC
TTGAAAGCGAAAGGGAAACCAGAGGAGCTCTCTCGACGCAGGACTCGGCTTGCTGAAGCGCGCACGGCAA
GAGGCGAGGGGCGGCGACTGGTGAGTACGCCAAAAATTTTGACTAGCGGAGGCTAGAAGGAGAGAGATGG
GTGCGAGAGCGTCAGTATTAAGCGGGGGAGAATTAGATCGCGATGGGAAAAAATTCGGTTAAGGCCAGGG
GGAAAGAAAAAATATAAATTAAAACATATAGTATGGGCAAGCAGGGAGCTAGAACGATTCGCAGTTAATC
CTGGCCTGTTAGAAACATCAGAAGGCTGTAGACAAATACTGGGACAGCTACAACCATCCCTTCAGACAGG
ATCAGAAGAACTTAGATCATTATATAATACAGTAGCAACCCTCTATTGTGTGCATCAAAGGATAGAGATA
AAAGACACCAAGGAAGCTTTAGACAAGATAGAGGAAGAGCAAAACAAAAGTAAGACCACCGCACAGCAAG
CGGCCGCTGATCTTCAGACCTGGAGGAGGAGATATGAGGGACAATTGGAGAAGTGAATTATATAAATATA
AAGTAGTAAAAATTGAACCATTAGGAGTAGCACCCACCAAGGCAAAGAGAAGAGTGGTGCAGAGAGAAAA
AAGAGCAGTGGGAATAGGAGCTTTGTTCCTTGGGTTCTTGGGAGCAGCAGGAAGCACTATGGGCGCAGCG
TCAATGACGCTGACGGTACAGGCCAGACAATTATTGTCTGGTATAGTGCAGCAGCAGAACAATTTGCTGA
GGGCTATTGAGGCGCAACAGCATCTGTTGCAACTCACAGTCTGGGGCATCAAGCAGCTCCAGGCAAGAAT
CCTGGCTGTGGAAAGATACCTAAAGGATCAACAGCTCCTGGGGATTTGGGGTTGCTCTGGAAAACTCATT
TGCACCACTGCTGTGCCTTGGAATGCTAGTTGGAGTAATAAATCTCTGGAACAGATTTGGAATCACACGA
CCTGGATGGAGTGGGACAGAGAAATTAACAATTACACAAGCTTAATACACTCCTTAATTGAAGAATCGCA
AAACCAGCAAGAAAAGAATGAACAAGAATTATTGGAATTAGATAAATGGGCAAGTTTGTGGAATTGGTTT
AACATAACAAATTGGCTGTGGTATATAAAATTATTCATAATGATAGTAGGAGGCTTGGTAGGTTTAAGAA
TAGTTTTTGCTGTACTTTCTATAGTGAATAGAGTTAGGCAGGGATATTCACCATTATCGTTTCAGACCCA
CCTCCCAACCCCGAGGGGACCCAGAGAGGGCCTATTTCCCATGATTCCTTCATATTTGCATATACGATAC
AAGGCTGTTAGAGAGATAATTAGAATTAATTTGACTGTAAACACAAAGATATTAGTACAAAATACGTGAC
GTAGAAAGTAATAATTTCTTGGGTAGTTTGCAGTTTTAAAATTATGTTTTAAAATGGACTATCATATGCT
TACCGTAACTTGAAAGTATTTCGATTTCTTGGCTTTATATATCTTGTGGAAAGGACGAAACACCGTAGGA
AGCGAATCTCCCTCTGTTTAAGAGCTATGCTGGAAACAGCATAGCAAGTTTAAATAAGGCTAGTCCGTTA
TCAACTTGAAAAAGTGGCACCGAGTCGGTGCTTTTTTTGAATTCTAGATCTTGAGACAAATGGCAGTATT
CATCCACAATTTTAAAAGAAAAGGGGGGATTGGGGGGTACAGTGCAGGGGAAAGAATAGTAGACATAATA
GCAACAGACATACAAACTAAAGAATTACAAAAACAAATTACAAAAATTCAAAATTTTCGGGTTTATTACA
GGGACAGCAGAGATCCACTTTGGCGCCGGCTCGAGTGGCTCCGGTGCCCGTCAGTGGGCAGAGCGCACAT
CGCCCACAGTCCCCGAGAAGTTGGGGGGAGGGGTCGGCAATTGAACCGGTGCCTAGAGAAGGTGGCGCGG
GGTAAACTGGGAAAGTGATGTCGTGTACTGGCTCCGCCTTTTTCCCGAGGGTGGGGGAGAACCGTATATA
AGTGCAGTAGTCGCCGTGAACGTTCTTTTTCGCAACGGGTTTGCCGCCAGAACACAGGTGTCGTGACGCG
GGATCCGCCACCATGACCGAGTACAAGCCCACGGTGCGCCTCGCCACCCGCGACGACGTCCCCAGGGCCG
TACGCACCCTCGCCGCCGCGTTCGCCGACTACCCCGCCACGCGCCACACCGTCGATCCGGACCGCCACAT
CGAGCGGGTCACCGAGCTGCAAGAACTCTTCCTCACGCGCGTCGGGCTCGACATCGGCAAGGTGTGGGTC
GCGGACGACGGCGCCGCGGTGGCGGTCTGGACCACGCCGGAGAGCGTCGAAGCGGGGGCGGTGTTCGCCG
AGATCGGCCCGCGCATGGCCGAGTTGAGCGGTTCCCGGCTGGCCGCGCAGCAACAGATGGAAGGCCTCCT
GGCGCCGCACCGGCCCAAGGAGCCCGCGTGGTTCCTGGCCACCGTCGGAGTCTCGCCCGACCACCAGGGC
AAGGGTCTGGGCAGCGCCGTCGTGCTCCCCGGAGTGGAGGCGGCCGAGCGCGCCGGGGTGCCCGCCTTCC
TGGAGACCTCCGCGCCCCGCAACCTCCCCTTCTACGAGCGGCTCGGCTTCACCGTCACCGCCGACGTCGA
GGTGCCCGAAGGACCGCGCACCTGGTGCATGACCCGCAAGCCCGGTGCCTGAACGCGTTAAGTCGACAAT
CAACCTCTGGATTACAAAATTTGTGAAAGATTGACTGGTATTCTTAACTATGTTGCTCCTTTTACGCTAT
GTGGATACGCTGCTTTAATGCCTTTGTATCATGCTATTGCTTCCCGTATGGCTTTCATTTTCTCCTCCTT
GTATAAATCCTGGTTGCTGTCTCTTTATGAGGAGTTGTGGCCCGTTGTCAGGCAACGTGGCGTGGTGTGC
ACTGTGTTTGCTGACGCAACCCCCACTGGTTGGGGCATTGCCACCACCTGTCAGCTCCTTTCCGGGACTT
TCGCTTTCCCCCTCCCTATTGCCACGGCGGAACTCATCGCCGCCTGCCTTGCCCGCTGCTGGACAGGGGC
TCGGCTGTTGGGCACTGACAATTCCGTGGTGTTGTCGGGGAAATCATCGTCCTTTCCTTGGCTGCTCGCC
TGTGTTGCCACCTGGATTCTGCGCGGGACGTCCTTCTGCTACGTCCCTTCGGCCCTCAATCCAGCGGACC
TTCCTTCCCGCGGCCTGCTGCCGGCTCTGCGGCCTCTTCCGCGTCTTCGCCTTCGCCCTCAGACGAGTCG
GATCTCCCTTTGGGCCGCCTCCCCGCGTCGACTTTAAGACCAATGACTTACAAGGCAGCTGTAGATCTTA
GCCACTTTTTAAAAGAAAAGGGGGGACTGGAAGGGCTAATTCACTCCCAACGAAGACAAGATCTGCTTTT
TGCTTGTACTGGGTCTCTCTGGTTAGACCAGATCTGAGCCTGGGAGCTCTCTGGCTAACTAGGGAACCCA
CTGCTTAAGCCTCAATAAAGCTTGCCTTGAGTGCTTCAAGTAGTGTGTGCCCGTCTGTTGTGTGACTCTG
GTAACTAGAGATCCCTCAGACCCTTTTAGTCAGTGTGGAAAATCTCTAGCAGTACGTATAGTAGTTCATG
TCATCTTATTATTCAGTATTTATAACTTGCAAAGAAATGAATATCAGAGAGTGAGAGGAACTTGTTTATT
GCAGCTTATAATGGTTACAAATAAAGCAATAGCATCACAAATTTCACAAATAAAGCATTTTTTTCACTGC
ATTCTAGTTGTGGTTTGTCCAAACTCATCAATGTATCTTATCATGTCTGGCTCTAGCTATCCCGCCCCTA
ACTCCGCCCATCCCGCCCCTAACTCCGCCCAGTTCCGCCCATTCTCCGCCCCATGGCTGACTAATTTTTT
TTATTTATGCAGAGGCCGAGGCCGCCTCGGCCTCTGAGCTATTCCAGAAGTAGTGAGGAGGCTTTTTTGG
AGGCCTAGGGACGTACCCAATTCGCCCTATAGTGAGTCGTATTACGCGCGCTCACTGGCCGTCGTTTTAC
AACGTCGTGACTGGGAAAACCCTGGCGTTACCCAACTTAATCGCCTTGCAGCACATCCCCCTTTCGCCAG
CTGGCGTAATAGCGAAGAGGCCCGCACCGATCGCCCTTCCCAACAGTTGCGCAGCCTGAATGGCGAATGG
G
[124 nt withheld, positions 4972-5095]
C
[91 nt withheld, positions 5097-5187]
A
[49 nt withheld, positions 5189-5237]
CCTTTGACGTTGGAGTCCACGTTCTTT
[37 nt withheld, positions 5265-5301]
ACCCTATCTCGGTCTATTCTTTTGATTTATAAGGGATTTTGCCGATTTCGGCCTATTGGTTAAAAAATGA
GCTGATTTAACAAAAATTTAACGCGAATTTTAACAAAATATTAACGCTTACAATTTAGGTGGCACTTTTC
GGGGAAATGTGCGCGGAACCCCTATTTGTTTATTTTTCTAAATACATTCAAATATGTATCCGCTCATGAG
ACAATAACCCTGATAAATGCTTCAATAATATTGAAAAAGGAAGAGTATGAGTATTCAACATTTCCGTGTC
GCCCTTATTCCCTTTTTTGCGGCATTTTGCCTTCCTGTTTTTGCTCACCCAGAAACGCTGGTGAAAGTAA
AAGATGCTGAAGATCAGTTGGGTGCACGAGTGGGTTACATCGAACTGGATCTCAACAGCGGTAAGATCCT
TGAGAGTTTTCGCCCCGAAGAACGTTTTCCAATGATGAGCACTTTTAAAGTTCTGCTATGTGGCGCGGTA
TTATCCCGTATTGACGCCGGGCAAGAGCAACTCGGTCGCCGCATACACTATTCTCAGAATGACTTGGTTG
AGTACTCACCAGTCACAGAAAAGCATCTTACGGATGGCATGACAGTAAGAGAATTATGCAGTGCTGCCAT
AACCATGAGTGATAACACTGCGGCCAACTTACTTCTGACAACGATCGGAGGACCGAAGGAGCTAACCGCT
TTTTTGCACAACATGGGGGATCATGTAACTCGCCTTGATCGTTGGGAACCGGAGCTGAATGAAGCCATAC
CAAACGACGAGCGTGACACCACGATGCCTGTAGCAATGGCAACAACGTTGCGCAAACTATTAACTGGCGA
ACTACTTACTCTAGCTTCCCGGCAACAATTAATAGACTGGATGGAGGCGGATAAAGTTGCAGGACCACTT
CTGCGCTCGGCCCTTCCGGCTGGCTGGTTTATTGCTGATAAATCTGGAGCCGGTGAGCGTGGGTCTCGCG
GTATCATTGCAGCACTGGGGCCAGATGGTAAGCCCTCCCGTATCGTAGTTATCTACACGACGGGGAGTCA
GGCAACTATGGATGAACGAAATAGACAGATCGCTGAGATAGGTGCCTCACTGATTAAGCATTGGTAACTG
TCAGACCAAGTTTACTCATATATACTTTAGATTGATTTAAAACTTCATTTTTAATTTAAAAGGATCTAGG
TGAAGATCCTTTTTGATAATCTCATGACCAAAATCCCTTAACGTGAGTTTTCGTTCCACTGAGCGTCAGA
CCCCGTAGAAAAGATCAAAGGATCTTCTTGAGATCCTTTTTTTCTGCGCGTAATCTGCTGCTTGCAAACA
AAAAAACCACCGCTACCAGCGGTGGTTTGTTTGCCGGATCAAGAGCTACCAACTCTTTTTCCGAAGGTAA
CTGGCTTCAGCAGAGCGCAGATACCAAATACTGTTCTTCTAGTGTAGCCGTAGTTAGGCCACCACTTCAA
GAACTCTGTAGCACCGCCTACATACCTCGCTCTGCTAATCCTGTTACCAGTGGCTGCTGCCAGTGGCGAT
AAGTCGTGTCTTACCGGGTTGGACTCAAGACGATAGTTACCGGATAAGGCGCAGCGGTCGGGCTGAACGG
GGGGTTCGTGCACACAGCCCAGCTTGGAGCGAACGACCTACACCGAACTGAGATACCTACAGCGTGAGCT
ATGAGAAAGCGCCACGCTTCCCGAAGGGAGAAAGGCGGACAGGTATCCGGTAAGCGGCAGGGTCGGAACA
GGAGAGCGCACGAGGGAGCTTCCAGGGGGAAACGCCTGGTATCTTTATAGTCCTGTCGGGTTTCGCCACC
TCTGACTTGAGCGTCGATTTTTGTGATGCTCGTCAGGGGGGCGGAGCCTATGGAAAAACGCCAGCAACGC
GGCCTTTTTACGGTTCCTGGCCTTTTGCTGGCCTTTTGCTCACATGTTCTTTCCTGCGTTATCCCCTGAT
TCTGTGGATAACCGTATTACCGCCTTTGAGTGAGCTGATAC
Features (pLannotate 1.2.2; 28 found; start..end, strand, type, name):
      1..56      +  rep_origin     RSF ori (fragment): Plasmids containing the RSF 1030 origin of replication can be propagated in E. coli cells that contain additional plasmids with compatible origins.
     58..150     +  CDS            lacI (fragment): lac repressor; lacI; The lac repressor binds to the lac operator to inhibit transcription in E. coli. This inhibition can be relieved by adding lactose or isopropyl-β-D-thiogalactopyranoside (IPTG).
    163..184     +  protein_bind   CAP binding site: CAP binding activates transcription in the presence of cAMP. E. coli catabolite activator protein
    199..229     +  promoter       lac promoter: promoter for the E. coli lac operon
    237..253     +  protein_bind   lac operator: The lac repressor binds to the lac operator to inhibit transcription in E. coli. This inhibition can be relieved by adding lactose or isopropyl-β-D-thiogalactopyranoside (IPTG). lac repressor encoded by lacI
    298..316     +  promoter       T3 promoter: promoter for bacteriophage T3 RNA polymerase
    344..570     +  promoter       RSV promoter: Rous sarcoma virus enhancer/promoter
    571..751     +  LTR            5' LTR (truncated): truncated 5' long terminal repeat (LTR) from HIV-1
    798..923     +  misc_feature   HIV-1 Ψ: packaging signal of human immunodeficiency virus type 1
    907..1270    +  CDS            HIV-1 gag (fragment): gag protein from human immunodeficiency virus 1; gag
   1416..1649    +  misc_feature   RRE: The Rev response element (RRE) of HIV-1 allows for Rev-dependent mRNA export from the nucleus to the cytoplasm.
   2026..2052    +  CDS            Rev (fragment): human immunodeficiency virus 1 (HIV-1) Rev protein; rev; enhances nuclear export of unspliced and incompletely spliced viral mRNAs
   2056..2296    +  promoter       U6 promoter: RNA polymerase III promoter for human U6 snRNA
   2344..2411    +  misc_RNA       tracrRNA (fragment): trans-activating CRISPR RNA for the Streptococcus pyogenes CRISPR/Cas9 system
   2460..2577    +  misc_feature   cPPT/CTS: central polypurine tract and central termination sequence of HIV-1
   2646..2857    +  promoter       EF-1α core promoter: core promoter for human elongation factor EF-1α
   2883..3482    +  CDS            PuroR (fragment): puromycin N-acetyltransferase; pac from Streptomyces; confers resistance to puromycin
   3498..4086    +  misc_feature   WPRE: woodchuck hepatitis virus posttranscriptional regulatory element
   4137..4156    +  misc_feature   cPPT/CTS (fragment): central polypurine tract and central termination sequence of HIV-1
   4158..4391    +  LTR            3' LTR (ΔU3): self-inactivating 3' long terminal repeat (LTR) from HIV-1
   4469..4590    +  polyA_signal   SV40 poly(A) signal: SV40 polyadenylation signal
   4630..4765    +  rep_origin     SV40 ori: SV40 origin of replication
   4786..4804    -  promoter       T7 promoter: promoter for bacteriophage T7 RNA polymerase
   4812..4967    +  CDS            lacZα (fragment): LacZα fragment of β-galactosidase; lacZ fragment
   4972..5400    +  rep_origin     f1 ori (sequence partly withheld): f1 bacteriophage origin of replication; arrow indicates direction of (+) strand synthesis
   5453..5557    +  promoter       AmpR promoter: bla
   5558..6418    +  CDS            AmpR: β-lactamase; bla; confers resistance to ampicillin, carbenicillin, and related antibiotics
   6589..7177    +  rep_origin     ori: high-copy-number ColE1/pMB1/pBR322/pUC origin of replication
