[The description below was written by a language model from this plasmid's Addgene catalogue record and pLannotate feature annotations shown in this document.]
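Description:
NUMA1 H12.2 gRNA is a third-generation lentiviral CRISPR guide plasmid built on the pLenti-sgRNA backbone and designed to deliver a single guide RNA against human NUMA1 into mammalian cells. It is propagated in E. coli through a high-copy ColE1/pUC-type origin with ampicillin selection (AmpR), and also carries an f1 ori and an SV40 ori. The short hits annotated as RSF ori, lacI and lacZα are fragments of backbone sequence rather than functional parts. The catalogue lists the empty backbone as 9,151 bp, whereas the sequenced construct is 7,302 nt. This would fit loss of a stuffer fragment when the guide was cloned, although the record does not say so.

The viral cassette begins with an RSV promoter fused to a truncated HIV-1 5' LTR, which makes genomic RNA transcription Tat-independent. It is followed by the Ψ packaging signal with a partial gag sequence, the RRE for Rev-dependent nuclear export, and a cPPT/CTS. It ends in a ΔU3 self-inactivating 3' LTR followed by an SV40 polyadenylation signal. Inside this cassette, a human U6 RNA polymerase III promoter drives the NUMA1 spacer, which was inserted as annealed oligonucleotides between BsmBI sites that were destroyed in cloning and is joined to the S. pyogenes sgRNA scaffold (annotated as a tracrRNA fragment). Downstream, an EF-1α core promoter expresses puromycin N-acetyltransferase for selecting transduced cells, and a WPRE boosts transcript expression.

No Cas9 is encoded, so the nuclease must be supplied separately, for example by a Cas9-expressing cell line. The plasmid belongs to a guide series used to generate knockouts of cell-cycle genes in human cells.
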