Addgene plasmid #90809: NUMA1 H12.2 gRNA
Purpose: 3rd generation lentiviral gRNA plasmid targeting human NUMA1
Depositing lab: Iain Cheeseman. Depositing organization: Whitehead Institute for Biomedical Research. Publication: Large-Scale Analysis of CRISPR/Cas9 Cell-Cycle Knockouts Reveals the Diversity of p53-Dependent Responses to Cell-Cycle Defects. McKinley KL, Cheeseman IM. Dev Cell. 2017 Feb 27;40(4):405-420.e2. doi: 10.1016/j.devcel.2017.01.012. Epub 2017 Feb 16. PubMed 28216383.
Backbone
  Vector backbone: pLenti-sgRNA
  Backbone manufacturer: Eric Lander & David Sabatini labs (Addgene plasmid #71409)
  Backbone size w/o insert (bp): 9151
  Vector type: Lentiviral, CRISPR
  Selectable markers: Puromycin
Growth in bacteria
  Bacterial resistance: Ampicillin, 100 μg/mL
  Growth temperature: 37°C
  Growth strain: NEB Stable
  Copy number: Unknown
Gene/Insert
  Gene/Insert name: NUMA1 (Guide Designation H12.2) (alt name: pKMKO series)
  gRNA/shRNA sequence: CACCgTAGGAAGCGAATCTCCCTCT
  Species: H. sapiens (human)
  Promoter: U6
  Cloning method: Restriction Enzyme; 5′ cloning site BsmBI (destroyed during cloning); 3′ cloning site BsmBI (destroyed during cloning)
  Sequencing primers: 5′ hU6-F (5'-GAGGGCCTATTTCCCATGATT-3'); 3′ EF1a-R (5'-CACGGCGACTACTGCACTTA-3')
Terms and licenses: Academic/Nonprofit Terms; Industry Terms: Not Available to Industry
Depositor comments: Please note that gRNA target sequence listed is not strictly the 20nt spacer sequence, but also contains the 5' BsmBI overhang. For more information about knockout human cell lines generated using this plasmid, please see http://cellcycleknockouts.wi.mit.edu/ .
How to cite: NUMA1 H12.2 gRNA was a gift from Iain Cheeseman (Addgene plasmid # 90809 ; http://n2t.net/addgene:90809 ; RRID:Addgene_90809)
